>Addgene plasmid #185167 | pST_CAHS2_PARRC (pBS0307) | addgene full sequence | sequence record 366743 | Addgene NGS Result
GGAGATCTCCCGATCCCCTATGGTGCACTCTCAGTACAATCTGCTCTGATGCCGCATAGTTAAGCCAGTA
TCTGCTCCCTGCTTGTGTGTTGGAGGTCGCTGAGTAGTGCGCGAGCAAAATTTAAGCTACAACAAGGCAA
GGCTTGACCGACAATTGCATGAAGAATCTGCTTAGGGTTAGGCGTTTTGCGCTGCTTCGCGATGTACGGG
CCAGATATACGCGTTGACATTGATTATTGACTAGTTATTAATAGTAATCAATTACGGGGTCATTAGTTCA
TAGCCCATATATGGAGTTCCGCGTTACATAACTTACGGTAAATGGCCCGCCTGGCTGACCGCCCAACGAC
CCCCGCCCATTGACGTCAATAATGACGTATGTTCCCATAGTAACGCCAATAGGGACTTTCCATTGACGTC
AATGGGTGGAGTATTTACGGTAAACTGCCCACTTGGCAGTACATCAAGTGTATCATATGCCAAGTACGCC
CCCTATTGACGTCAATGACGGTAAATGGCCCGCCTGGCATTATGCCCAGTACATGACCTTATGGGACTTT
CCTACTTGGCAGTACATCTACGTATTAGTCATCGCTATTACCATGGTGATGCGGTTTTGGCAGTACATCA
ATGGGCGTGGATAGCGGTTTGACTCACGGGGATTTCCAAGTCTCCACCCCATTGACGTCAATGGGAGTTT
GTTTTGGCACCAAAATCAACGGGACTTTCCAAAATGTCGTAACAACTCCGCCCCATTGACGCAAATGGGC
GGTAGGCGTGTACGGTGGGAGGTCTATATAAGCAGAGCTCTCTGGCTAACTAGAGAACCCACTGCTTACT
GGCTTATCGAAATTAATACGACTCACTATAGGGAGACCCAAGCTGGCTAGCCACCATGGAGGCTATGAAT
ATGAACATCCCCAGAGACGCTATGTTCGTGCCCCCCCCTGAGTCTGAGCAGAACGGGTACCACGAGAAGA
GCGAGGTGCAGCAGACCTCCTACATGCAGTCACAGGTCAAAGTGCCCCACTATAACTTCCCCACTCCCTA
CTTTACAACCTCTTTTAGCGCCCAGGAGCTCCTGGGCGAGGGCTTCCAGGCAAGCATCAGCCGCATCTCT
GCTGTGACCGAGGATATGCAGTCAATGGAGATCCCCGAGTTCGTCGAGGAGGCTAGGAGGGACTATGCCG
CAAAGACTCGGGAGAACGAGATGCTGGGCCAGCAGTACGAGAAGGAACTGGAGAGGAAGTCCGAGGCTTA
TCGCAAACACCAGGAGGTGGAGGCCGACAAGATTAGAAAGGAGCTCGAGAAGCAGCACATGAGAGACATC
GAGTTCCGAAAGGAGATTGCTGAGCTGGCCATCGAGAACCAGAAGCGCATGATCGATCTCGAGTGTAGAT
ATGCCAAGAAGGATATGGATCGGGAGCGCACCAAGGTGCGTATGATGCTGGAGCAGCAGAAGTTCCACAG
CGACATCCAGGTGAACCTGGACTCCTCTGCCGCCGGGACAGAGAGCGGGGGCCACGTGGTGTCCCAGTCT
GAGAAGTTCACAGAGCGGAACCGTGAGATGAAGCGGTGAGGATCTGGGGACTACAAGGACGACGACGACA
AGTGAACCCGCTGATCAGCCTCGACTGTGCCTTCTAGTTGCCAGCCATCTGTTGTTTGCCCCTCCCCCGT
GCCTTCCTTGACCCTGGAAGGTGCCACTCCCACTGTCCTTTCCTAATAAAATGAGGAAATTGCATCGCAT
TGTCTGAGTAGGTGTCATTCTATTCTGGGGGGTGGGGTGGGGCAGGACAGCAAGGGGGAGGATTGGGAAG
ACAATAGCAGGCATGCTGGGGATGCGGTGGGCTCTATGGCTTCTGAGGCGGAAAGAACCAGCTGGGGCTC
TAGGGGGTATCCCC
[124 nt withheld, positions 1905-2028]
C
[91 nt withheld, positions 2030-2120]
A
[49 nt withheld, positions 2122-2170]
CCTTTGACGTTGGAGTCCACGTTCTTT
[37 nt withheld, positions 2198-2234]
ACCCTATCTCGGTCTATTCTTTTGATTTATAAGGGATTTTGCCGATTTCGGCCTATTGGTTAAAAAATGA
GCTGATTTAACAAAAATTTAACGCGAATTAATTCTGTGGAATGTGTGTCAGTTAGGGTGTGGAAAGTCCC
CAGGCTCCCCAGCAGGCAGAAGTATGCAAAGCATGCATCTCAATTAGTCAGCAACCAGGTGTGGAAAGTC
CCCAGGCTCCCCAGCAGGCAGAAGTATGCAAAGCATGCATCTCAATTAGTCAGCAACCATAGTCCCGCCC
CTAACTCCGCCCATCCCGCCCCTAACTCCGCCCAGTTCCGCCCATTCTCCGCCCCATGGCTGACTAATTT
TTTTTATTTATGCAGAGGCCGAGGCCGCCTCTGCCTCTGAGCTATTCCAGAAGTAGTGAGGAGGCTTTTT
TGGAGGCCTAGGCTTTTGCAAAAAGCTCCCGGGAGCTTGTATATCCATTTTCGGATCTGATCAGCACGTG
TTGACAATTAATCATCGGCATAGTATATCGGCATAGTATAATACGACAAGGTGAGGAACTAAACCATGGC
CAAGTTGACCAGTGCCGTTCCGGTGCTCACCGCGCGCGACGTCGCCGGAGCGGTCGAGTTCTGGACCGAC
CGGCTCGGGTTCTCCCGGGACTTCGTGGAGGACGACTTCGCCGGTGTGGTCCGGGACGACGTGACCCTGT
TCATCAGCGCGGTCCAGGACCAGGTGGTGCCGGACAACACCCTGGCCTGGGTGTGGGTGCGCGGCCTGGA
CGAGCTGTACGCCGAGTGGTCGGAGGTCGTGTCCACGAACTTCCGGGACGCCTCCGGGCCGGCCATGACC
GAGATCGGCGAGCAGCCGTGGGGGCGGGAGTTCGCCCTGCGCGACCCGGCCGGCAACTGCGTGCACTTCG
TGGCCGAGGAGCAGGACTGACACGTGCTACGAGATTTCGATTCCACCGCCGCCTTCTATGAAAGGTTGGG
CTTCGGAATCGTTTTCCGGGACGCCGGCTGGATGATCCTCCAGCGCGGGGATCTCATGCTGGAGTTCTTC
GCCCACCCCAACTTGTTTATTGCAGCTTATAATGGTTACAAATAAAGCAATAGCATCACAAATTTCACAA
ATAAAGCATTTTTTTCACTGCATTCTAGTTGTGGTTTGTCCAAACTCATCAATGTATCTTATCATGTCTG
TATACCGTCGACCTCTAGCTAGAGCTTGGCGTAATCATGGTCATAGCTGTTTCCTGTGTGAAATTGTTAT
CCGCTCACAATTCCACACAACATACGAGCCGGAAGCATAAAGTGTAAAGCCTGGGGTGCCTAATGAGTGA
GCTAACTTACATTAATTGCGTTGCGCTCACTGCCCGCTTTCCAGTCGGGAAACCTGTCGTGCCAGCTGCA
TTAATGAATCGGCCAACGCGCGGGGAGAGGCGGTTTGCGTATTGGGCGCTCTTCCGCTTCCTCGCTCACT
GACTCGCTGCGCTCGGTCGTTCGGCTGCGGCGAGCGGTATCAGCTCACTCAAAGGCGGTAATACGGTTAT
CCACAGAATCAGGGGATAACGCAGGAAAGAACATGTGAGCAAAAGGCCAGCAAAAGGCCAGGAACCGTAA
AAAGGCCGCGTTGCTGGCGTTTTTCCATAGGCTCCGCCCCCCTGACGAGCATCACAAAAATCGACGCTCA
AGTCAGAGGTGGCGAAACCCGACAGGACTATAAAGATACCAGGCGTTTCCCCCTGGAAGCTCCCTCGTGC
GCTCTCCTGTTCCGACCCTGCCGCTTACCGGATACCTGTCCGCCTTTCTCCCTTCGGGAAGCGTGGCGCT
TTCTCATAGCTCACGCTGTAGGTATCTCAGTTCGGTGTAGGTCGTTCGCTCCAAGCTGGGCTGTGTGCAC
GAACCCCCCGTTCAGCCCGACCGCTGCGCCTTATCCGGTAACTATCGTCTTGAGTCCAACCCGGTAAGAC
ACGACTTATCGCCACTGGCAGCAGCCACTGGTAACAGGATTAGCAGAGCGAGGTATGTAGGCGGTGCTAC
AGAGTTCTTGAAGTGGTGGCCTAACTACGGCTACACTAGAAGAACAGTATTTGGTATCTGCGCTCTGCTG
AAGCCAGTTACCTTCGGAAAAAGAGTTGGTAGCTCTTGATCCGGCAAACAAACCACCGCTGGTAGCGGTG
GTTTTTTTGTTTGCAAGCAGCAGATTACGCGCAGAAAAAAAGGATCTCAAGAAGATCCTTTGATCTTTTC
TACGGGGTCTGACGCTCAGTGGAACGAAAACTCACGTTAAGGGATTTTGGTCATGAGATTATCAAAAAGG
ATCTTCACCTAGATCCTTTTAAATTAAAAATGAAGTTTTAAATCAATCTAAAGTATATATGAGTAAACTT
GGTCTGACAGTTACCAATGCTTAATCAGTGAGGCACCTATCTCAGCGATCTGTCTATTTCGTTCATCCAT
AGTTGCCTGACTCCCCGTCGTGTAGATAACTACGATACGGGAGGGCTTACCATCTGGCCCCAGTGCTGCA
ATGATACCGCGAGACCCACGCTCACCGGCTCCAGATTTATCAGCAATAAACCAGCCAGCCGGAAGGGCCG
AGCGCAGAAGTGGTCCTGCAACTTTATCCGCCTCCATCCAGTCTATTAATTGTTGCCGGGAAGCTAGAGT
AAGTAGTTCGCCAGTTAATAGTTTGCGCAACGTTGTTGCCATTGCTACAGGCATCGTGGTGTCACGCTCG
TCGTTTGGTATGGCTTCATTCAGCTCCGGTTCCCAACGATCAAGGCGAGTTACATGATCCCCCATGTTGT
GCAAAAAAGCGGTTAGCTCCTTCGGTCCTCCGATCGTTGTCAGAAGTAAGTTGGCCGCAGTGTTATCACT
CATGGTTATGGCAGCACTGCATAATTCTCTTACTGTCATGCCATCCGTAAGATGCTTTTCTGTGACTGGT
GAGTACTCAACCAAGTCATTCTGAGAATAGTGTATGCGGCGACCGAGTTGCTCTTGCCCGGCGTCAATAC
GGGATAATACCGCGCCACATAGCAGAACTTTAAAAGTGCTCATCATTGGAAAACGTTCTTCGGGGCGAAA
ACTCTCAAGGATCTTACCGCTGTTGAGATCCAGTTCGATGTAACCCACTCGTGCACCCAACTGATCTTCA
GCATCTTTTACTTTCACCAGCGTTTCTGGGTGAGCAAAAACAGGAAGGCAAAATGCCGCAAAAAAGGGAA
TAAGGGCGACACGGAAATGTTGAATACTCATACTCTTCCTTTTTCAATATTATTGAAGCATTTATCAGGG
TTATTGTCTCATGAGCGGATACATATTTGAATGTATTTAGAAAAATAAACAAATAGGGGTTCCGCGCACA
TTTCCCCGAAAAGTGCCACCTGACGTCGACGGATCG
Features (pLannotate 1.2.2; 22 found; start..end, strand, type, name):
     19..71      -  misc_feature   bom (fragment): basis of mobility region from pBR322
    226..605     +  enhancer       CMV enhancer: human cytomegalovirus immediate early enhancer
    606..809     +  promoter       CMV promoter: human cytomegalovirus (CMV) immediate early promoter
    805..838     +  LTR            5' LTR (truncated) (fragment): truncated 5' long terminal repeat (LTR) from HIV-1
    854..872     +  promoter       T7 promoter: promoter for bacteriophage T7 RNA polymerase
    896..1576    +  CDS            CAHS 106094: CAHS2_PARRC - Protein inferred from homology: Swiss-Prot protein existence level 3. Cytosolic heat soluble protein acting as a molecular shield in water-deficient condition (PubMed:28306513). Tardigrade-specific intrinsically disordered proteins (TDPs) are essential for desiccation tolerance by forming non-crystalline amorphous solids upon desiccation, and this vitrified state mirrors their protective capabilities (PubMed:28306513). From Paramacrobiotus richtersi (Water bear) (Macrobiotus richtersi).
   1592..1612    +  CDS            FLAG (fragment): FLAG® epitope tag, followed by an enterokinase cleavage site
   1635..1859    +  polyA_signal   bGH poly(A) signal: bovine growth hormone polyadenylation signal
   1863..1884    +  promoter       SV40 promoter (fragment): SV40 enhancer and early promoter
   1905..2333    +  rep_origin     f1 ori (sequence partly withheld): f1 bacteriophage origin of replication; arrow indicates direction of (+) strand synthesis
   2347..2676    +  promoter       SV40 promoter: SV40 enhancer and early promoter
   2724..2771    +  promoter       EM7 promoter: synthetic bacterial promoter&nbsp
   2790..3164    +  CDS            BleoR: antibiotic-binding protein; Sh ble from Streptoalloteichus hindustanus; confers resistance to bleomycin, phleomycin, and Zeocin™
   3174..3299    +  CDS            ble (fragment): BLE_KLEPN - Experimental evidence at protein level: Swiss-Prot protein existence level 1. Binding protein with a strong affinity to the bleomycin family of antibiotics. Binds to CL990; an antimitotic-antibiotic compound. From Klebsiella pneumoniae.
   3294..3415    +  polyA_signal   SV40 poly(A) signal: SV40 polyadenylation signal
   3488..3504    -  protein_bind   lac operator: The lac repressor binds to the lac operator to inhibit transcription in E. coli. This inhibition can be relieved by adding lactose or isopropyl-β-D-thiogalactopyranoside (IPTG). lac repressor encoded by lacI
   3512..3542    -  promoter       lac promoter: promoter for the E. coli lac operon
   3557..3578    -  protein_bind   CAP binding site: CAP binding activates transcription in the presence of cAMP. E. coli catabolite activator protein
   3591..3683    -  CDS            lacI (fragment): lac repressor; lacI; The lac repressor binds to the lac operator to inhibit transcription in E. coli. This inhibition can be relieved by adding lactose or isopropyl-β-D-thiogalactopyranoside (IPTG).
   3866..4454    -  rep_origin     ori: high-copy-number ColE1/pMB1/pBR322/pUC origin of replication
   4625..5485    -  CDS            AmpR: β-lactamase; bla; confers resistance to ampicillin, carbenicillin, and related antibiotics
   5486..5590    -  promoter       AmpR promoter: bla
