[The description below was written by a language model from this plasmid's Addgene catalogue record and pLannotate feature annotations shown in this document.]
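Description:
pST_CAHS2_PARRC (pBS0307) is a 5.6 kb mammalian expression plasmid built on a backbone recorded as YK 02. It carries the coding sequence for CAHS2_PARRC, a cytosolic abundant heat soluble protein from the tardigrade Paramacrobiotus richtersi. CAHS proteins are tardigrade-specific intrinsically disordered proteins thought to act as molecular shields during desiccation. The insert (listed as 720 bp and introduced by Gibson cloning) sits downstream of the human CMV immediate early enhancer and promoter. It is followed by a sequence annotated as a partial FLAG epitope, which suggests a C-terminal tag for detection, and then by the bovine growth hormone polyadenylation signal. A T7 promoter lies between the CMV promoter and the open reading frame. The short hit annotated as a truncated HIV-1 LTR at the end of the CMV promoter is probably an annotation artefact, as no other lentiviral elements are present.

In E. coli the plasmid replicates from a high-copy ColE1/pUC-type origin and is selected with ampicillin through the bla gene. An f1 origin is also present. A second cassette places the Sh ble gene, which confers resistance to bleomycin and Zeocin, under tandem SV40 early and EM7 promoters with an SV40 polyadenylation signal. This arrangement would allow Zeocin selection in either mammalian cells or bacteria. Small lac promoter/operator and lacI fragments appear to be backbone remnants.

The depositors used the construct to express the tardigrade protein in human cells. They report it as one of the top performers in their apoptosis assay, where its expression protected cells from apoptosis. The work was part of a study of condensate formation by natural and designed proteins inspired by extremotolerant organisms.
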