Addgene plasmid #185167: pST_CAHS2_PARRC (pBS0307)
Purpose: For the mammalian expression of the tardigrade protein CAHS2_PARRC. This is one of the top performing targets in our apoptosis assay (it protected from apoptosis).
Depositing lab: Pamela Silver. Depositing organization: Harvard Medical School. Publication: Natural and Designed Proteins Inspired by Extremotolerant Organisms Can Form Condensates and Attenuate Apoptosis in Human Cells. Veling MT, Nguyen DT, Thadani NN, Oster ME, Rollins NJ, Brock KP, Bethel NP, Lim S, Baker D, Way JC, Marks DS, Chang RL, Silver PA. ACS Synth Biol. 2022 Mar 18;11(3):1292-1302. doi: 10.1021/acssynbio.1c00572. Epub 2022 Feb 18. PubMed 35176859.
Backbone
  Vector backbone: YK 02
  Vector type: Mammalian Expression
Growth in bacteria
  Bacterial resistance: Ampicillin, 100 μg/mL
  Growth temperature: 37°C
  Growth strain: DH5alpha
  Copy number: High Copy
Gene/Insert
  Gene/Insert name: CAHS2_PARRC
  Species: P. richtersi
  Insert size (bp): 720
  Cloning method: Gibson Cloning
Terms and licenses: Academic/Nonprofit Terms; Industry Terms: Not Available to Industry
Depositor comments: This is one of the top performing targets in our apoptosis assay (it protected from apoptosis). See supplemental table 2 in our paper to see its performance in our assay. The negative control for this assay is pSecTag2 B which can be obtained from Thermo here https://www.thermofisher.com/order/catalog/product/V90020
How to cite: pST_CAHS2_PARRC (pBS0307) was a gift from Pamela Silver (Addgene plasmid # 185167 ; http://n2t.net/addgene:185167 ; RRID:Addgene_185167)
